>Addgene plasmid #116248 | pHAGE-EGFR-E967A | addgene full sequence | sequence record 250522 | Addgene NGS Result
TCCTTAATTGAAGAATCGCAAAACCAGCAAGAAAAGAATGAACAAGAATTATTGGAATTAGATAAATGGG
CAAGTTTGTGGAATTGGTTTAACATAACAAATTGGCTGTGGTATATAAAATTATTCATAATGATAGTAGG
AGGCTTGGTAGGTTTAAGAATAGTTTTTGCTGTACTTTCTATAGTGAATAGAGTTAGGCAGGGATATTCA
CCATTATCGTTTCAGACCCACCTCCCAACCCCGAGGGGACCCGACAGGCCCGAAGGAATAGAAGAAGAAG
GTGGAGAGAGAGACAGAGACAGATCCATTCGATTAGTGAACGGATCTCGACGGTATCGCCGAATTCACAA
ATGGCAGTATTCATCCACAATTTTAAAAGAAAAGGGGGGATTGGGGGGTACAGTGCAGGGGAAAGAATAG
TAGACATAATAGCAACAGACATACAAACTAAAGAATTACAAAAACAAATTACAAAAATTCAAAATTTTCG
GGTTTATTACAGGGACAGCAGAGATCCAGTTTGGACTAGTCGTGAGGCTCCGGTGCCCGTCAGTGGGCAG
AGCGCACATCGCCCACAGTCCCCGAGAAGTTGGGGGGAGGGGTCGGCAATTGAACCGGTGCCTAGAGAAG
GTGGCGCGGGGTAAACTGGGAAAGTGATGTCGTGTACTGGCTCCGCCTTTTTCCCGAGGGTGGGGGAGAA
CCGTATATAAGTGCAGTAGTCGCCGTGAACGTTCTTTTTCGCAACGGGTTTGCCGCCAGAACACAGGTAA
GTGCCGTGTGTGGTTCCCGCGGGCCTGGCCTCTTTACGGGTTATGGCCCTTGCGTGCCTTGAATTACTTC
CACCTGGCTGCAGTACGTGATTCTTGATCCCGAGCTTCGGGTTGGAAGTGGGTGGGAGAGTTCGAGGCCT
TGCGCTTAAGGAGCCCCTTCGCCTCGTGCTTGAGTTGAGGCCTGGCCTGGGCGCTGGGGCCGCCGCGTGC
GAATCTGGTGGCACCTTCGCGCCTGTCTCGCTGCTTTCGATAAGTCTCTAGCCATTTAAAATTTTTGATG
ACCTGCTGCGACGCTTTTTTTCTGGCAAGATAGTCTTGTAAATGCGGGCCAAGATCTGCACACTGGTATT
TCGGTTTTTGGGGCCGCGGGCGGCGACGGGGCCCGTGCGTCCCAGCGCACATGTTCGGCGAGGCGGGGCC
TGCGAGCGCGGCCACCGAGAATCGGACGGGGGTAGTCTCAAGCTGGCCGGCCTGCTCTGGTGCCTGGCCT
CGCGCCGCCGTGTATCGCCCCGCCCTGGGCGGCAAGGCTGGCCCGGTCGGCACCAGTTGCGTGAGCGGAA
AGATGGCCGCTTCCCGGCCCTGCTGCAGGGAGCTCAAAATGGAGGACGCGGCGCTCGGGAGAGCGGGCGG
GTGAGTCACCCACACAAAGGAAAAGGGCCTTTCCGTCCTCAGCCGTCGCTTCATGTGACTCCACGGAGTA
CCGGGCGCCGTCCAGGCACCTCGATTAGTTCTCGAGCTTTTGGAGTACGTCGTCTTTAGGTTGGGGGGAG
GGGTTTTATGCGATGGAGTTTCCCCACACTGAGTGGGTGGAGACTGAAGTTAGGCCAGCTTGGCACTTGA
TGTAATTCTCCTTGGAATTTGCCCTTTTTGAGTTTGGATCTTGGTTCATTCTCAAGCCTCAGACAGTGGT
TCAAAGTTTTTTTCTTCCATTTCAGGTGTCGTGAAGCGGCCCTGCAGATATCAACAAGTTTGTACAAAAA
AGCAGGCACCATGCGACCCTCCGGGACGGCCGGGGCAGCGCTCCTGGCGCTGCTGGCTGCGCTCTGCCCG
GCGAGTCGGGCTCTGGAGGAAAAGAAAGTTTGCCAAGGCACGAGTAACAAGCTCACGCAGTTGGGCACTT
TTGAAGATCATTTTCTCAGCCTCCAGAGGATGTTCAATAACTGTGAGGTGGTCCTTGGGAATTTGGAAAT
TACCTATGTGCAGAGGAATTATGATCTTTCCTTCTTAAAGACCATCCAGGAGGTGGCTGGTTATGTCCTC
ATTGCCCTCAACACAGTGGAGCGAATTCCTTTGGAAAACCTGCAGATCATCAGAGGAAATATGTACTACG
AAAATTCCTATGCCTTAGCAGTCTTATCTAACTATGATGCAAATAAAACCGGACTGAAGGAGCTGCCCAT
GAGAAATTTACAGGAAATCCTGCATGGCGCCGTGCGGTTCAGCAACAACCCTGCCCTGTGCAACGTGGAG
AGCATCCAGTGGCGGGACATAGTCAGCAGTGACTTTCTCAGCAACATGTCGATGGACTTCCAGAACCACC
TGGGCAGCTGCCAAAAGTGTGATCCAAGCTGTCCCAATGGGAGCTGCTGGGGTGCAGGAGAGGAGAACTG
CCAGAAACTGACCAAAATCATCTGTGCCCAGCAGTGCTCCGGGCGCTGCCGTGGCAAGTCCCCCAGTGAC
TGCTGCCACAACCAGTGTGCTGCAGGCTGCACAGGCCCCCGGGAGAGCGACTGCCTGGTCTGCCGCAAAT
TCCGAGACGAAGCCACGTGCAAGGACACCTGCCCCCCACTCATGCTCTACAACCCCACCACGTACCAGAT
GGATGTGAACCCCGAGGGCAAATACAGCTTTGGTGCCACCTGCGTGAAGAAGTGTCCCCGTAATTATGTG
GTGACAGATCACGGCTCGTGCGTCCGAGCCTGTGGGGCCGACAGCTATGAGATGGAGGAAGACGGCGTCC
GCAAGTGTAAGAAGTGCGAAGGGCCTTGCCGCAAAGTGTGTAACGGAATAGGTATTGGTGAATTTAAAGA
CTCACTCTCCATAAATGCTACGAATATTAAACACTTCAAAAACTGCACCTCCATCAGTGGCGATCTCCAC
ATCCTGCCGGTGGCATTTAGGGGTGACTCCTTCACACATACTCCTCCTCTGGATCCACAGGAACTGGATA
TTCTGAAAACCGTAAAGGAAATCACAGGGTTTTTGCTGATTCAGGCTTGGCCTGAAAACAGGACGGACCT
CCATGCCTTTGAGAACCTAGAAATCATACGCGGCAGGACCAAGCAACATGGTCAGTTTTCTCTTGCAGTC
GTCAGCCTGAACATAACATCCTTGGGATTACGCTCCCTCAAGGAGATAAGTGATGGAGATGTGATAATTT
CAGGAAACAAAAATTTGTGCTATGCAAATACAATAAACTGGAAAAAACTGTTTGGGACCTCCGGTCAGAA
AACCAAAATTATAAGCAACAGAGGTGAAAACAGCTGCAAGGCCACAGGCCAGGTCTGCCATGCCTTGTGC
TCCCCCGAGGGCTGCTGGGGCCCGGAGCCCAGGGACTGCGTCTCTTGCCGGAATGTCAGCCGAGGCAGGG
AATGCGTGGACAAGTGCAACCTTCTGGAGGGTGAGCCAAGGGAGTTTGTGGAGAACTCTGAGTGCATACA
GTGCCACCCAGAGTGCCTGCCTCAGGCCATGAACATCACCTGCACAGGACGGGGACCAGACAACTGTATC
CAGTGTGCCCACTACATTGACGGCCCCCACTGCGTCAAGACCTGCCCGGCAGGAGTCATGGGAGAAAACA
ACACCCTGGTCTGGAAGTACGCAGACGCCGGCCATGTGTGCCACCTGTGCCATCCAAACTGCACCTACGG
ATGCACTGGGCCAGGTCTTGAAGGCTGTCCAACGAATGGGCCTAAGATCCCGTCCATCGCCACTGGGATG
GTGGGGGCCCTCCTCTTGCTGCTGGTGGTGGCCCTGGGGATCGGCCTCTTCATGCGAAGGCGCCACATCG
TTCGGAAGCGCACGCTGCGGAGGCTGCTGCAGGAGAGGGAGCTTGTGGAGCCTCTTACACCCAGTGGAGA
AGCTCCCAACCAAGCTCTCTTGAGGATCTTGAAGGAAACTGAATTCAAAAAGATCAAAGTGCTGGGCTCC
GGTGCGTTCGGCACGGTGTATAAGGGACTCTGGATCCCAGAAGGTGAGAAAGTTAAAATTCCCGTCGCTA
TCAAGGAATTAAGAGAAGCAACATCTCCGAAAGCCAACAAGGAAATCCTCGATGAAGCCTACGTGATGGC
CAGCGTGGACAACCCCCACGTGTGCCGCCTGCTGGGCATCTGCCTCACCTCCACCGTGCAGCTCATCACG
CAGCTCATGCCCTTCGGCTGCCTCCTGGACTATGTCCGGGAACACAAAGACAATATTGGCTCCCAGTACC
TGCTCAACTGGTGTGTGCAGATCGCAAAGGGCATGAACTACTTGGAGGACCGTCGCTTGGTGCACCGCGA
CCTGGCAGCCAGGAACGTACTGGTGAAAACACCGCAGCATGTCAAGATCACAGATTTTGGGCTGGCCAAA
CTGCTGGGTGCGGAAGAGAAAGAATACCATGCAGAAGGAGGCAAAGTGCCTATCAAGTGGATGGCATTGG
AATCAATTTTACACAGAATCTATACCCACCAGAGTGATGTCTGGAGCTACGGGGTGACCGTTTGGGAGTT
GATGACCTTTGGATCCAAGCCATATGACGGAATCCCTGCCAGCGAGATCTCCTCCATCCTGGAGAAAGGA
GAACGCCTCCCTCAGCCACCCATATGTACCATCGATGTCTACATGATCATGGTCAAGTGCTGGATGATAG
ACGCAGATAGTCGCCCAAAGTTCCGTGAGTTGATCATCGCATTCTCCAAAATGGCCCGAGACCCCCAGCG
CTACCTTGTCATTCAGGGGGATGAAAGAATGCATTTGCCAAGTCCTACAGACTCCAACTTCTACCGTGCC
CTGATGGATGAAGAAGACATGGACGACGTGGTGGATGCCGACGAGTACCTCATCCCACAGCAGGGCTTCT
TCAGCAGCCCCTCCACGTCACGGACTCCCCTCCTGAGCTCTCTGAGTGCAACCAGCAACAATTCCACCGT
GGCTTGCATTGATAGAAATGGGCTGCAAAGCTGTCCCATCAAGGAAGACAGCTTCTTGCAGCGATACAGC
TCAGACCCCACAGGCGCCTTGACTGAGGACAGCATAGACGACACCTTCCTCCCAGTGCCTGAATACATAA
ACCAGTCCGTTCCCAAAAGGCCCGCTGGCTCTGTGCAGAATCCTGTCTATCACAATCAGCCTCTGAACCC
CGCGCCCAGCAGAGACCCACACTACCAGGACCCCCACAGCACTGCAGTGGGCAACCCCGAGTATCTCAAC
ACTGTCCAGCCCACCTGTGTCAACAGCACATTCGACAGCCCTGCCCACTGGGCCCAGAAAGGCAGCCACC
AAATTAGCCTGGACAACCCTGACTACCAGCAGGACTTCTTTCCCAAGGAAGCCAAGCCAAATGGCATCTT
TAAGGGCTCCACAGCTGAAAATGCAGAATACCTAAGGGTCGCGCCACAAAGCAGTGAATTTATTGGAGCA
TAGAACCCAGCTTTCTTGTACAAAGTGGTTGATATCCAGCACAGTGGCGGCCGCTCGAGTCTAGAGGGCC
CGCGGTTCGAAGGTAAGCCTATCCCTAACCCTCTCCTCGGTCTCGATTCTACGCGTACCGGTTAGTAATG
AGATCCCTCCCCCCCCCCTAACGTTACTGGCCGAAGCCGCTTGGAATAAGGCCGGTGTGCGTTTGTCTAT
ATGTTATTTTCCACCATATTGCCGTCTTTTGGCAATGTGAGGGCCCGGAAACCTGGCCCTGTCTTCTTGA
CGAGCATTCCTAGGGGTCTTTCCCCTCTCGCCAAAGGAATGCAAGGTCTGTTGAATGTCGTGAAGGAAGC
AGTTCCTCTGGAAGCTTCTTGAAGACAAACAACGTCTGTAGCGACCCTTTGCAGGCAGCGGAACCCCCCA
CCTGGCGACAGGTGCCTCTGCGGCCAAAAGCCACGTGTATAAGATACACCTGCAAAGGCGGCACAACCCC
AGTGCCACGTTGTGAGTTGGATAGTTGTGGAAAGAGTCAAATGGCTCTCCTCAAGCGTATTCAACAAGGG
GCTGAAGGATGCCCAGAAGGTACCCCATTGTATGGGATCTGATCTGGGGCCTCGGTGCACATGCTTTACA
TGTGTTTAGTCGAGGTTAAAAAAACGTCTAGGCCCCCCGAACCACGGGGACGTGGTTTTCCTTTGAAAAA
CACGATGATAATATGGCCACACATATGGTGAGCAAGGGCGAGGAGCTGTTCACCGGGGTGGTGCCCATCC
TGGTCGAGCTGGACGGCGACGTAAACGGCCACAAGTTCAGCGTGTCCGGCGAGGGCGAGGGCGATGCCAC
CTACGGCAAGCTGACCCTGAAGTTCATCTGCACCACCGGCAAGCTGCCCGTGCCCTGGCCCACCCTCGTG
ACCACCCTGACCTACGGCGTGCAGTGCTTCAGCCGCTACCCCGACCACATGAAGCAGCACGACTTCTTCA
AGTCCGCCATGCCCGAAGGCTACGTCCAGGAGCGCACCATCTTCTTCAAGGACGACGGCAACTACAAGAC
CCGCGCCGAGGTGAAGTTCGAGGGCGACACCCTGGTGAACCGCATCGAGCTGAAGGGCATCGACTTCAAG
GAGGACGGCAACATCCTGGGGCACAAGCTGGAGTACAACTACAACAGCCACAACGTCTATATCATGGCCG
ACAAGCAGAAGAACGGCATCAAGGTGAACTTCAAGATCCGCCACAACATCGAGGACGGCAGCGTGCAGCT
CGCCGACCACTACCAGCAGAACACCCCCATCGGCGACGGCCCCGTGCTGCTGCCCGACAACCACTACCTG
AGCACCCAGTCCGCCCTGAGCAAAGACCCCAACGAGAAGCGCGATCACATGGTCCTGCTGGAGTTCGTGA
CCGCCGCCGGGATCACTCTCGGCATGGACGAGCTGTACAAGTAAATCGATAGATCCTAATCAACCTCTGG
ATTACAAAATTTGTGAAAGATTGACTGGTATTCTTAACTATGTTGCTCCTTTTACGCTATGTGGATACGC
TGCTTTAATGCCTTTGTATCATGCTATTGCTTCCCGTATGGCTTTCATTTTCTCCTCCTTGTATAAATCC
TGGTTGCTGTCTCTTTATGAGGAGTTGTGGCCCGTTGTCAGGCAACGTGGCGTGGTGTGCACTGTGTTTG
CTGACGCAACCCCCACTGGTTGGGGCATTGCCACCACCTGTCAGCTCCTTTCCGGGACTTTCGCTTTCCC
CCTCCCTATTGCCACGGCGGAACTCATCGCCGCCTGCCTTGCCCGCTGCTGGACAGGGGCTCGGCTGTTG
GGCACTGACAATTCCGTGGTGTTGTCGGGGAAATCATCGTCCTTTCCTTGGCTGCTCGCCTGTGTTGCCA
CCTGGATTCTGCGCGGGACGTCCTTCTGCTACGTCCCTTCGGCCCTCAATCCAGCGGACCTTCCTTCCCG
CGGCCTGCTGCCGGCTCTGCGGCCTCTTCCGCGTCTTCGCCTTCGCCCTCAGACGAGTCGGATCTCCCTT
TGGGCCGCCTCCCCGCCTGAGATCCTTTAAGACCAATGACTTACAAGGCAGCTGTAGATCTTAGCCACTT
TTTAAAAGAAAAGGGGGGACTGGAAGGGCTAATTCACTCCCAACGAAGACAAGATCTGCTTTTTGCTTGT
ACTGGGTCTCTCTGGTTAGACCAGATCTGAGCCTGGGAGCTCTCTGGCTAACTAGGGAACCCACTGCTTA
AGCCTCAATAAAGCTTGCCTTGAGTGCTTCAAGTAGTGTGTGCCCGTCTGTTGTGTGACTCTGGTAACTA
GAGATCCCTCAGACCCTTTTAGTCAGTGTGGAAAATCTCTAGCAGTAGTAGTTCATGTCATCTTATTATT
CAGTATTTATAACTTGCAAAGAAATGAATATCAGAGAGTGAGAGGCCCGGGTTAATTAAGGAAAGGGCTA
GATCATTCTTGAAGACGAAAGGGCCTCGTGATACGCCTATTTTTATAGGTTAATGTCATGATAATAATGG
TTTCTTAGACGTCAGGTGGCACTTTTCGGGGAAATGTGCGCGGAACCCCTATTTGTTTATTTTTCTAAAT
ACATTCAAATATGTATCCGCTCATGAGACAATAACCCTGATAAATGCTTCAATAATATTGAAAAAGGAAG
AGTATGAGTATTCAACATTTCCGTGTCGCCCTTATTCCCTTTTTTGCGGCATTTTGCCTTCCTGTTTTTG
CTCACCCAGAAACGCTGGTGAAAGTAAAAGATGCTGAAGATCAGTTGGGTGCACGAGTGGGTTACATCGA
ACTGGATCTCAACAGCGGTAAGATCCTTGAGAGTTTTCGCCCCGAAGAACGTTTTCCAATGATGAGCACT
TTTAAAGTTCTGCTATGTGGCGCGGTATTATCCCGTGTTGACGCCGGGCAAGAGCAACTCGGTCGCCGCA
TACACTATTCTCAGAATGACTTGGTTGAGTACTCACCAGTCACAGAAAAGCATCTTACGGATGGCATGAC
AGTAAGAGAATTATGCAGTGCTGCCATAACCATGAGTGATAACACTGCGGCCAACTTACTTCTGACAACG
ATCGGAGGACCGAAGGAGCTAACCGCTTTTTTGCACAACATGGGGGATCATGTAACTCGCCTTGATCGTT
GGGAACCGGAGCTGAATGAAGCCATACCAAACGACGAGCGTGACACCACGATGCCTGTAGCAATGGCAAC
AACGTTGCGCAAACTATTAACTGGCGAACTACTTACTCTAGCTTCCCGGCAACAATTAATAGACTGGATG
GAGGCGGATAAAGTTGCAGGACCACTTCTGCGCTCGGCCCTTCCGGCTGGCTGGTTTATTGCTGATAAAT
CTGGAGCCGGTGAGCGTGGGTCTCGCGGTATCATTGCAGCACTGGGGCCAGATGGTAAGCCCTCCCGTAT
CGTAGTTATCTACACGACGGGGAGTCAGGCAACTATGGATGAACGAAATAGACAGATCGCTGAGATAGGT
GCCTCACTGATTAAGCATTGGTAACTGTCAGACCAAGTTTACTCATATATACTTTAGATTGATTTAAAAC
TTCATTTTTAATTTAAAAGGATCTAGGTGAAGATCCTTTTTGATAATCTCATGACCAAAATCCCTTAACG
TGAGTTTTCGTTCCACTGAGCGTCAGACCCCGTAGAAAAGATCAAAGGATCTTCTTGAGATCCTTTTTTT
CTGCGCGTAATCTGCTGCTTGCAAACAAAAAAACCACCGCTACCAGCGGTGGTTTGTTTGCCGGATCAAG
AGCTACCAACTCTTTTTCCGAAGGTAACTGGCTTCAGCAGAGCGCAGATACCAAATACTGTTCTTCTAGT
GTAGCCGTAGTTAGGCCACCACTTCAAGAACTCTGTAGCACCGCCTACATACCTCGCTCTGCTAATCCTG
TTACCAGTGGCTGCTGCCAGTGGCGATAAGTCGTGTCTTACCGGGTTGGACTCAAGACGATAGTTACCGG
ATAAGGCGCAGCGGTCGGGCTGAACGGGGGGTTCGTGCACACAGCCCAGCTTGGAGCGAACGACCTACAC
CGAACTGAGATACCTACAGCGTGAGCTATGAGAAAGCGCCACGCTTCCCGAAGGGAGAAAGGCGGACAGG
TATCCGGTAAGCGGCAGGGTCGGAACAGGAGAGCGCACGAGGGAGCTTCCAGGGGGAAACGCCTGGTATC
TTTATAGTCCTGTCGGGTTTCGCCACCTCTGACTTGAGCGTCGATTTTTGTGATGCTCGTCAGGGGGGCG
GAGCCTATGGAAAAACGCCAGCAACGCGGCCTTTTTACGGTTCCTGGCCTTTTGCTGGCCTTTTGCTCAC
ATGTTCTTTCCTGCGTTATCCCCTGATTCTGTGGATAACCGTATTACCGCCTTTGAGTGAGCTGATACCG
CTCGCCGCAGCCGAACGACCGAGCGCAGCGAGTCAGTGAGCGAGGAAGCGGAAGAGCGCCCAATACGCAA
ACCGCCTCTCCCCGCGCGTTGGCCGATTCATTAATGCAGCAAGCTCATGGCTGACTAATTTTTTTTATTT
ATGCAGAGGCCGAGGCCGCCTCGGCCTCTGAGCTATTCCAGAAGTAGTGAGGAGGCTTTTTTGGAGGCCT
AGGCTTTTGCAAAAAGCTCCCCGTGGCACGACAGGTTTCCCGACTGGAAAGCGGGCAGTGAGCGCAACGC
AATTAATGTGAGTTAGCTCACTCATTAGGCACCCCAGGCTTTACACTTTATGCTTCCGGCTCGTATGTTG
TGTGGAATTGTGAGCGGATAACAATTTCACACAGGAAACAGCTATGACATGATTACGAATTTCACAAATA
AAGCATTTTTTTCACTGCATTCTAGTTGTGGTTTGTCCAAACTCATCAATGTATCTTATCATGTCTGGAT
CAACTGGATAACTCAAGCTAACCAAAATCATCCCAAACTTCCCACCCCATACCCTATTACCACTGCCAAT
TACCTGTGGTTTCATTTACTCTAAACCTGTGATTCCTCTGAATTATTTTCATTTTAAAGAAATTGTATTT
GTTAAATATGTACTACAAACTTAGTAGTTGGAAGGGCTAATTCACTCCCAAAGAAGACAAGATATCCTTG
ATCTGTGGATCTACCACACACAAGGCTACTTCCCTGATTAGCAGAACTACACACCAGGGCCAGGGGTCAG
ATATCCACTGACCTTTGGATGGTGCTACAAGCTAGTACCAGTTGAGCCAGATAAGGTAGAAGAGGCCAAT
AAAGGAGAGAACACCAGCTTGTTACACCCTGTGAGCCTGCATGGGATGGATGACCCGGAGAGAGAAGTGT
TAGAGTGGAGGTTTGACAGCCGCCTAGCATTTCATCACGTGGCCCGAGAGCTGCATCCGGAGTACTTCAA
GAACTGCTGATATCGAGCTTGCTACAAGGGACTTTCCGCTGGGGACTTTCCAGGGAGGCGTGGCCTGGGC
GGGACTGGGGAGTGGCGAGCCCTCAGATCCTGCATATAAGCAGCTGCTTTTTGCCTGTACTGGGTCTCTC
TGGTTAGACCAGATCTGAGCCTGGGAGCTCTCTGGCTAACTAGGGAACCCACTGCTTAAGCCTCAATAAA
GCTTGCCTTGAGTGCTTCAAGTAGTGTGTGCCCGTCTGTTGTGTGACTCTGGTAACTAGAGATCCCTCAG
ACCCTTTTAGTCAGTGTGGAAAATCTCTAGCAGTGGCGCCCGAACAGGGACTTGAAAGCGAAAGGGAAAC
CAGAGGAGCTCTCTCGACGCAGGACTCGGCTTGCTGAAGCGCGCACGGCAAGAGGCGAGGGGCGGCGACT
GGTGAGTACGCCAAAAATTTTGACTAGCGGAGGCTAGAAGGAGAGAGATGGGTGCGAGAGCGTCAGTATT
AAGCGGGGGAGAATTAGATCGCGATGGGAAAAAATTCGGTTAAGGCCAGGGGGAAAGAAAAAATATAAAT
TAAAACATATAGTATGGGCAAGCAGGGAGCTAGAACGATTCGCAGTTAATCCTGGCCTGTTAGAAACATC
AGAAGGCTGTAGACAAATACTGGGACAGCTACAACCATCCCTTCAGACAGGATCAGAAGAACTTAGATCA
TTATATAATACAGTAGCAACCCTCTATTGTGTGCATCAAAGGATAGAGATAAAAGACACCAAGGAAGCTT
TAGACAAGATAGAGGAAGAGCAAAACAAAAGTAAGACCACCGCACAGCAAGCGGCCGGCCGCTGATCTTC
AGACCTGGAGGAGGAGATATGAGGGACAATTGGAGAAGTGAATTATATAAATATAAAGTAGTAAAAATTG
AACCATTAGGAGTAGCACCCACCAAGGCAAAGAGAAGAGTGGTGCAGAGAGAAAAAAGAGCAGTGGGAAT
AGGAGCTTTGTTCCTTGGGTTCTTGGGAGCAGCAGGAAGCACTATGGGCGCAGCGTCAATGACGCTGACG
GTACAGGCCAGACAATTATTGTCTGGTATAGTGCAGCAGCAGAACAATTTGCTGAGGGCTATTGAGGCGC
AACAGCATCTGTTGCAACTCACAGTCTGGGGCATCAAGCAGCTCCAGGCAAGAATCCTGGCTGTGGAAAG
ATACCTAAAGGATCAACAGCTCCTGGGGATTTGGGGTTGCTCTGGAAAACTCATTTGCACCACTGCTGTG
CCTTGGAATGCTAGTTGGAGTAATAAATCTCTGGAACAGATTTGGAATCACACGACCTGGATGGAGTGGG
ACAGAGAAATTAACAATTACACAAGCTTAATACAC
Features (pLannotate 1.2.2; 27 found; start..end, strand, type, name):
    226..326     +  CDS            Rev (fragment): human immunodeficiency virus 1 (HIV-1) Rev protein; rev; enhances nuclear export of unspliced and incompletely spliced viral mRNAs
    371..488     +  misc_feature   cPPT/CTS: central polypurine tract and central termination sequence of HIV-1
    536..1714    +  promoter       EF-1α promoter: strong constitutive promoter for human elongation factor EF-1α
   1735..1755    +  protein_bind   attB1: mutant version of attB; core recombination site for the Gateway® BP reaction BP Clonase™
   1761..5391    +  CDS            EGFR (fragment): precursor of human epidermal growth factor receptor
   5395..5419    -  protein_bind   attB2: mutant version of attB; recombination site for the Gateway® BP reaction BP Clonase™
   5472..5513    +  CDS            V5 tag: epitope tag from simian virus 5
   5639..6101    +  misc_feature   IRES: internal ribosome entry site (IRES) of the encephalomyocarditis virus (EMCV)
   6115..6834    +  CDS            EGFP: the original enhanced GFP (Yang et al., 1996) mammalian codon-optimized
   6848..7436    +  misc_feature   WPRE: woodchuck hepatitis virus posttranscriptional regulatory element
   7444..7509    +  CDS            nef (fragment): NEF_HV1Z2 - Experimental evidence at protein level: Swiss-Prot protein existence level 1. Extracellular Nef protein targets CD4(+) T-lymphocytes for apoptosis by interacting with CXCR4 surface receptors. From Human immunodeficiency virus type 1 group M subtype D (isolate Z2/CDC-Z34) (HIV-1).
   7511..7744    +  LTR            3' LTR (ΔU3): self-inactivating 3' long terminal repeat (LTR) from HIV-1
   7949..8053    +  promoter       AmpR promoter: bla
   8054..8914    +  CDS            AmpR: β-lactamase; bla; confers resistance to ampicillin, carbenicillin, and related antibiotics
   9085..9673    +  rep_origin     ori: high-copy-number ColE1/pMB1/pBR322/pUC origin of replication
   9856..9910    +  CDS            lacI (fragment): lac repressor; lacI; The lac repressor binds to the lac operator to inhibit transcription in E. coli. This inhibition can be relieved by adding lactose or isopropyl-β-D-thiogalactopyranoside (IPTG).
   9916..10009   +  rep_origin     SV40 ori (fragment): SV40 origin of replication
  10034..10071   +  CDS            lacI (fragment): lac repressor; lacI; The lac repressor binds to the lac operator to inhibit transcription in E. coli. This inhibition can be relieved by adding lactose or isopropyl-β-D-thiogalactopyranoside (IPTG).
  10084..10105   +  protein_bind   CAP binding site: CAP binding activates transcription in the presence of cAMP. E. coli catabolite activator protein
  10120..10150   +  promoter       lac promoter: promoter for the E. coli lac operon
  10154..10176   +  protein_bind   lac operator (fragment): The lac repressor binds to the lac operator to inhibit transcription in E. coli. This inhibition can be relieved by adding lactose or isopropyl-β-D-thiogalactopyranoside (IPTG). lac repressor encoded by lacI
  10208..10291   +  polyA_signal   SV40 poly(A) signal (fragment): SV40 polyadenylation signal
  10458..10787   +  CDS            nef (fragment): NEF_HV1BR - Experimental evidence at protein level: Swiss-Prot protein existence level 1. Extracellular Nef protein targets CD4(+) T-lymphocytes for apoptosis by interacting with CXCR4 surface receptors (PubMed:14990729). From Human immunodeficiency virus type 1 group M subtype B (isolate BRU/LAI) (HIV-1).
  10835..11092   +  LTR            5' LTR (truncated): truncated 5' long terminal repeat (LTR) from HIV-1
  11139..11264   +  misc_feature   HIV-1 Ψ: packaging signal of human immunodeficiency virus type 1
  11248..11586   +  CDS            HIV-1 gag (fragment): gag protein from human immunodeficiency virus 1; gag
  11761..11994   +  misc_feature   RRE: The Rev response element (RRE) of HIV-1 allows for Rev-dependent mRNA export from the nucleus to the cytoplasm.
