[The description below was written by a language model from this plasmid's Addgene catalogue record and pLannotate feature annotations shown in this document.]
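Description:
pHAGE-EGFR-E967A is an HIV-1-derived lentiviral expression plasmid built on the pHAGE backbone for delivering a point-mutant human epidermal growth factor receptor (EGFR, glutamate 967 changed to alanine) into mammalian cells. It is propagated in E. coli through a high-copy ColE1/pUC-type origin and selected with ampicillin via the bla gene. The record lists a recombination-deficient strain as the growth host, which is common for LTR-containing plasmids. The annotated sequence is about 12.1 kb. Outside the viral cassette it also carries small remnants of lac regulatory elements, an SV40 origin and an SV40 poly(A) signal.

The transfer cassette runs from a truncated 5' LTR through the Ψ packaging signal, a partial gag sequence, the Rev response element and the cPPT/CTS. These elements support packaging of the genomic RNA, Rev-dependent nuclear export and efficient transduction. The cassette ends in a U3-deleted, self-inactivating 3' LTR. Inside it, the constitutive human EF-1α promoter drives the EGFR open reading frame, which was inserted by Gateway recombination and is flanked by attB1 and attB2 sites. A V5 epitope sequence lies just downstream of attB2, but the record does not state whether it is translated in frame with the receptor. An EMCV IRES followed by EGFP allows transduced cells to be identified by fluorescence from the same transcript, and a WPRE enhances expression. No mammalian drug-selection marker is annotated.

The construct belongs to a collection made for systematic functional annotation of somatic cancer mutations. Its role there is stable expression of the E967A variant in cell models so that its effects can be assessed.
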