Addgene plasmid #116248: pHAGE-EGFR-E967A
Purpose: Lentiviral expression of EGFR E967A
Depositing lab: Gordon Mills & Kenneth Scott. Depositing organization: Baylor College of Medicine. Publication: Systematic Functional Annotation of Somatic Mutations in Cancer. Ng PK, Li J, Jeong KJ, Shao S, Chen H, Tsang YH, Sengupta S, Wang Z, Bhavana VH, Tran R, Soewito S, Minussi DC, Moreno D, Kong K, Dogruluk T, Lu H, Gao J, Tokheim C, Zhou DC, Johnson AM, Zeng J, Ip CKM, Ju Z, Wester M, Yu S, Li Y, Vellano CP, Schultz N, Karchin R, Ding L, Lu Y, Cheung LWT, Chen K, Shaw KR, Meric-Bernstam F, Scott KL, Yi S, Sahni N, Liang H, Mills GB. Cancer Cell. 2018 Mar 12;33(3):450-462.e10. doi: 10.1016/j.ccell.2018.01.021. PubMed 29533785.
Backbone
  Vector backbone: pHAGE
  Vector type: Lentiviral
Growth in bacteria
  Bacterial resistance: Ampicillin, 100 μg/mL
  Growth temperature: 37°C
  Growth strain: Stbl3
  Copy number: High Copy
Gene/Insert
  Gene/Insert name: EGFR
  Species: H. sapiens (human)
  Mutation: E967A
  Entrez Gene: EGFR (a.k.a. ERBB, ERBB1, ERRP, HER1, NISBD2, NNCIS, PIG61, mENA)
  Cloning method: Gateway Cloning
Terms and licenses: Academic/Nonprofit Terms; Industry Terms: Not Available to Industry
How to cite: pHAGE-EGFR-E967A was a gift from Gordon Mills & Kenneth Scott (Addgene plasmid # 116248 ; http://n2t.net/addgene:116248 ; RRID:Addgene_116248)
