>Addgene plasmid #116248 | pHAGE-EGFR-E967A | depositor partial sequence | sequence record 219122 | insert
ATGCGACCCTCCGGGACGGCCGGGGCAGCGCTCCTGGCGCTGCTGGCTGCGCTCTGCCCGGCGAGTCGGG
CTCTGGAGGAAAAGAAAGTTTGCCAAGGCACGAGTAACAAGCTCACGCAGTTGGGCACTTTTGAAGATCA
TTTTCTCAGCCTCCAGAGGATGTTCAATAACTGTGAGGTGGTCCTTGGGAATTTGGAAATTACCTATGTG
CAGAGGAATTATGATCTTTCCTTCTTAAAGACCATCCAGGAGGTGGCTGGTTATGTCCTCATTGCCCTCA
ACACAGTGGAGCGAATTCCTTTGGAAAACCTGCAGATCATCAGAGGAAATATGTACTACGAAAATTCCTA
TGCCTTAGCAGTCTTATCTAACTATGATGCAAATAAAACCGGACTGAAGGAGCTGCCCATGAGAAATTTA
CAGGAAATCCTGCATGGCGCCGTGCGGTTCAGCAACAACCCTGCCCTGTGCAACGTGGAGAGCATCCAGT
GGCGGGACATAGTCAGCAGTGACTTTCTCAGCAACATGTCGATGGACTTCCAGAACCACCTGGGCAGCTG
CCAAAAGTGTGATCCAAGCTGTCCCAATGGGAGCTGCTGGGGTGCAGGAGAGGAGAACTGCCAGAAACTG
ACCAAAATCATCTGTGCCCAGCAGTGCTCCGGGCGCTGCCGTGGCAAGTCCCCCAGTGACTGCTGCCACA
ACCAGTGTGCTGCAGGCTGCACAGGCCCCCGGGAGAGCGACTGCCTGGTCTGCCGCAAATTCCGAGACGA
AGCCACGTGCAAGGACACCTGCCCCCCACTCATGCTCTACAACCCCACCACGTACCAGATGGATGTGAAC
CCCGAGGGCAAATACAGCTTTGGTGCCACCTGCGTGAAGAAGTGTCCCCGTAATTATGTGGTGACAGATC
ACGGCTCGTGCGTCCGAGCCTGTGGGGCCGACAGCTATGAGATGGAGGAAGACGGCGTCCGCAAGTGTAA
GAAGTGCGAAGGGCCTTGCCGCAAAGTGTGTAACGGAATAGGTATTGGTGAATTTAAAGACTCACTCTCC
ATAAATGCTACGAATATTAAACACTTCAAAAACTGCACCTCCATCAGTGGCGATCTCCACATCCTGCCGG
TGGCATTTAGGGGTGACTCCTTCACACATACTCCTCCTCTGGATCCACAGGAACTGGATATTCTGAAAAC
CGTAAAGGAAATCACAGGGTTTTTGCTGATTCAGGCTTGGCCTGAAAACAGGACGGACCTCCATGCCTTT
GAGAACCTAGAAATCATACGCGGCAGGACCAAGCAACATGGTCAGTTTTCTCTTGCAGTCGTCAGCCTGA
ACATAACATCCTTGGGATTACGCTCCCTCAAGGAGATAAGTGATGGAGATGTGATAATTTCAGGAAACAA
AAATTTGTGCTATGCAAATACAATAAACTGGAAAAAACTGTTTGGGACCTCCGGTCAGAAAACCAAAATT
ATAAGCAACAGAGGTGAAAACAGCTGCAAGGCCACAGGCCAGGTCTGCCATGCCTTGTGCTCCCCCGAGG
GCTGCTGGGGCCCGGAGCCCAGGGACTGCGTCTCTTGCCGGAATGTCAGCCGAGGCAGGGAATGCGTGGA
CAAGTGCAACCTTCTGGAGGGTGAGCCAAGGGAGTTTGTGGAGAACTCTGAGTGCATACAGTGCCACCCA
GAGTGCCTGCCTCAGGCCATGAACATCACCTGCACAGGACGGGGACCAGACAACTGTATCCAGTGTGCCC
ACTACATTGACGGCCCCCACTGCGTCAAGACCTGCCCGGCAGGAGTCATGGGAGAAAACAACACCCTGGT
CTGGAAGTACGCAGACGCCGGCCATGTGTGCCACCTGTGCCATCCAAACTGCACCTACGGATGCACTGGG
CCAGGTCTTGAAGGCTGTCCAACGAATGGGCCTAAGATCCCGTCCATCGCCACTGGGATGGTGGGGGCCC
TCCTCTTGCTGCTGGTGGTGGCCCTGGGGATCGGCCTCTTCATGCGAAGGCGCCACATCGTTCGGAAGCG
CACGCTGCGGAGGCTGCTGCAGGAGAGGGAGCTTGTGGAGCCTCTTACACCCAGTGGAGAAGCTCCCAAC
CAAGCTCTCTTGAGGATCTTGAAGGAAACTGAATTCAAAAAGATCAAAGTGCTGGGCTCCGGTGCGTTCG
GCACGGTGTATAAGGGACTCTGGATCCCAGAAGGTGAGAAAGTTAAAATTCCCGTCGCTATCAAGGAATT
AAGAGAAGCAACATCTCCGAAAGCCAACAAGGAAATCCTCGATGAAGCCTACGTGATGGCCAGCGTGGAC
AACCCCCACGTGTGCCGCCTGCTGGGCATCTGCCTCACCTCCACCGTGCAGCTCATCACGCAGCTCATGC
CCTTCGGCTGCCTCCTGGACTATGTCCGGGAACACAAAGACAATATTGGCTCCCAGTACCTGCTCAACTG
GTGTGTGCAGATCGCAAAGGGCATGAACTACTTGGAGGACCGTCGCTTGGTGCACCGCGACCTGGCAGCC
AGGAACGTACTGGTGAAAACACCGCAGCATGTCAAGATCACAGATTTTGGGCTGGCCAAACTGCTGGGTG
CGGAAGAGAAAGAATACCATGCAGAAGGAGGCAAAGTGCCTATCAAGTGGATGGCATTGGAATCAATTTT
ACACAGAATCTATACCCACCAGAGTGATGTCTGGAGCTACGGGGTGACCGTTTGGGAGTTGATGACCTTT
GGATCCAAGCCATATGACGGAATCCCTGCCAGCGAGATCTCCTCCATCCTGGAGAAAGGAGAACGCCTCC
CTCAGCCACCCATATGTACCATCGATGTCTACATGATCATGGTCAAGTGCTGGATGATAGACGCAGATAG
TCGCCCAAAGTTCCGTGAGTTGATCATCGCATTCTCCAAAATGGCCCGAGACCCCCAGCGCTACCTTGTC
ATTCAGGGGGATGAAAGAATGCATTTGCCAAGTCCTACAGACTCCAACTTCTACCGTGCCCTGATGGATG
AAGAAGACATGGACGACGTGGTGGATGCCGACGAGTACCTCATCCCACAGCAGGGCTTCTTCAGCAGCCC
CTCCACGTCACGGACTCCCCTCCTGAGCTCTCTGAGTGCAACCAGCAACAATTCCACCGTGGCTTGCATT
GATAGAAATGGGCTGCAAAGCTGTCCCATCAAGGAAGACAGCTTCTTGCAGCGATACAGCTCAGACCCCA
CAGGCGCCTTGACTGAGGACAGCATAGACGACACCTTCCTCCCAGTGCCTGAATACATAAACCAGTCCGT
TCCCAAAAGGCCCGCTGGCTCTGTGCAGAATCCTGTCTATCACAATCAGCCTCTGAACCCCGCGCCCAGC
AGAGACCCACACTACCAGGACCCCCACAGCACTGCAGTGGGCAACCCCGAGTATCTCAACACTGTCCAGC
CCACCTGTGTCAACAGCACATTCGACAGCCCTGCCCACTGGGCCCAGAAAGGCAGCCACCAAATTAGCCT
GGACAACCCTGACTACCAGCAGGACTTCTTTCCCAAGGAAGCCAAGCCAAATGGCATCTTTAAGGGCTCC
ACAGCTGAAAATGCAGAATACCTAAGGGTCGCGCCACAAAGCAGTGAATTTATTGGAGCATGA
